>Addgene plasmid #246933 | phU6-LaTranC-sgRNA | addgene full sequence | sequence record 490432 | Addgene NGS Result
GCTAGCTGTACAAAAAAGCAGGCTTTAAAGGAACCAATTCAGTCGACTGGATCCGGTACCAAGGTCGGGC
AGGAAGAGGGCCTATTTCCCATGATTCCTTCATATTTGCATATACGATACAAGGCTGTTAGAGAGATAAT
TAGAATTAATTTGACTGTAAACACAAAGATATTAGTACAAAATACGTGACGTAGAAAGTAATAATTTCTT
GGGTAGTTTGCAGTTTTAAAATTATGTTTTAAAATGGACTATCATATGCTTACCGTAACTTGAAAGTATT
TCGATTTCTTGGCTTTATATATCTTGTGGAAAGGACGAAACACCGGTGGGAGGTCTGTCCCCACCATGGG
GTGCGAACCTTGTGTGCTCATCATTGCCGTGAGCGTTCGCACGTCCAAACGACCATATCATCGTTGCCCT
GCGACCATTCAGCGGCAATCAAGACGCAGGCATGATATGTAACCATGCATTGGAAAGTGCATGGAGCAGA
AGAAACACAGTAGGAGGGACTTACGTTAGTTTTTTTTAAGCTTGGGCCGCTCGAGGTACCTCTCTACATA
TGACATGTGAGCAAAAGGCCAGCAAAAGGCCAGGAACCGTAAAAAGGCCGCGTTGCTGGCGTTTTTCCAT
AGGCTCCGCCCCCCTGACGAGCATCACAAAAATCGACGCTCAAGTCAGAGGTGGCGAAACCCGACAGGAC
TATAAAGATACCAGGCGTTTCCCCCTGGAAGCTCCCTCGTGCGCTCTCCTGTTCCGACCCTGCCGCTTAC
CGGATACCTGTCCGCCTTTCTCCCTTCGGGAAGCGTGGCGCTTTCTCATAGCTCACGCTGTAGGTATCTC
AGTTCGGTGTAGGTCGTTCGCTCCAAGCTGGGCTGTGTGCACGAACCCCCCGTTCAGCCCGACCGCTGCG
CCTTATCCGGTAACTATCGTCTTGAGTCCAACCCGGTAAGACACGACTTATCGCCACTGGCAGCAGCCAC
TGGTAACAGGATTAGCAGAGCGAGGTATGTAGGCGGTGCTACAGAGTTCTTGAAGTGGTGGCCTAACTAC
GGCTACACTAGAAGAACAGTATTTGGTATCTGCGCTCTGCTGAAGCCAGTTACCTTCGGAAAAAGAGTTG
GTAGCTCTTGATCCGGCAAACAAACCACCGCTGGTAGCGGTGGTTTTTTTGTTTGCAAGCAGCAGATTAC
GCGCAGAAAAAAAGGATCTCAAGAAGATCCTTTGATCTTTTCTACGGGGTCTGACGCTCAGTGGAACGAA
AACTCACGTTAAGGGATTTTGGTCATGAGATTATCAAAAAGGATCTTCACCTAGATCCTTTTAAATTAAA
AATGAAGTTTTAAATCAATCTAAAGTATATATGAGTAAACTTGGTCTGACAGTTACCAATGCTTAATCAG
TGAGGCACCTATCTCAGCGATCTGTCTATTTCGTTCATCCATAGTTGCCTGACTCCCCGTCGTGTAGATA
ACTACGATACGGGAGGGCTTACCATCTGGCCCCAGTGCTGCAATGATACCGCGAGACCCACGCTCACCGG
CTCCAGATTTATCAGCAATAAACCAGCCAGCCGGAAGGGCCGAGCGCAGAAGTGGTCCTGCAACTTTATC
CGCCTCCATCCAGTCTATTAATTGTTGCCGGGAAGCTAGAGTAAGTAGTTCGCCAGTTAATAGTTTGCGC
AACGTTGTTGCCATTGCTACAGGCATCGTGGTGTCACGCTCGTCGTTTGGTATGGCTTCATTCAGCTCCG
GTTCCCAACGATCAAGGCGAGTTACATGATCCCCCATGTTGTGCAAAAAAGCGGTTAGCTCCTTCGGTCC
TCCGATCGTTGTCAGAAGTAAGTTGGCCGCAGTGTTATCACTCATGGTTATGGCAGCACTGCATAATTCT
CTTACTGTCATGCCATCCGTAAGATGCTTTTCTGTGACTGGTGAGTACTCAACCAAGTCATTCTGAGAAT
AGTGTATGCGGCGACCGAGTTGCTCTTGCCCGGCGTCAATACGGGATAATACCGCGCCACATAGCAGAAC
TTTAAAAGTGCTCATCATTGGAAAACGTTCTTCGGGGCGAAAACTCTCAAGGATCTTACCGCTGTTGAGA
TCCAGTTCGATGTAACCCACTCGTGCACCCAACTGATCTTCAGCATCTTTTACTTTCACCAGCGTTTCTG
GGTGAGCAAAAACAGGAAGGCAAAATGCCGCAAAAAAGGGAATAAGGGCGACACGGAAATGTTGAATACT
CATACTCTTCCTTTTTCAATATTATTGAAGCATTTATCAGGGTTATTGTCTCATGAGCGGATACATATTT
GAATGTATTTAGAAAAATAAACAAATAGGGGTTCCGCGCACATTTCCCCGAAAAGTGCCACCTGACGTC
Features (pLannotate 1.2.2; 6 found; start..end, strand, type, name):
      7..24      +  protein_bind   attB1 (fragment): mutant version of attB; recombination site for the Gateway® BP reaction BP Clonase™
     76..316     +  promoter       U6 promoter: RNA polymerase III promoter for human U6 snRNA
    358..375     -  CDS            RhoA (fragment): human Rho family small GTPase RhoA
    624..1212    -  rep_origin     ori: high-copy-number ColE1/pMB1/pBR322/pUC origin of replication
   1383..2243    -  CDS            AmpR: β-lactamase; bla; confers resistance to ampicillin, carbenicillin, and related antibiotics
   2244..2348    -  promoter       AmpR promoter: bla
