[The description below was written by a language model from this plasmid's Addgene catalogue record and pLannotate feature annotations shown in this document.]
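Description:
phU6-LaTranC-sgRNA is a compact (about 2.4 kb) CRISPR guide-RNA expression plasmid built on the phU6 backbone and intended for genome editing in human HEK293T cells. It is propagated in E. coli as a high-copy plasmid through a ColE1/pUC-type origin of replication and is selected with ampicillin, using a β-lactamase (AmpR) gene driven by its native bla promoter. There is no mammalian selection marker or reporter among the annotated features, which fits a plasmid delivered by transient transfection.

The payload is a synthetic single guide RNA for LaTranC, inserted by Gibson cloning downstream of the human U6 promoter, an RNA polymerase III promoter commonly used to produce short, uncapped, non-polyadenylated transcripts such as guide RNAs. The sgRNA itself is not annotated in the feature table, and the record lists the guide sequence as unspecified, so it is not clear whether the plasmid carries a specific spacer or serves as a scaffold into which targeting sequences are cloned. The region immediately after the U6 promoter presumably holds the guide. An 18-nt hit there labelled as a RhoA fragment is too short to represent a coding sequence and is most likely a chance match or part of the guide region, and the short attB1 fragment upstream of the promoter appears to be a backbone remnant rather than a functional Gateway site. The plasmid encodes no nuclease, so it would be used together with a separate LaTranC protein expression construct. The associated publication concerns the evolutionary emergence of type V CRISPR-Cas systems from transposons.
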