Addgene plasmid #246933: phU6-LaTranC-sgRNA
Purpose: for HEK293T human cell genome editing
Depositing lab: Caixia Gao. Depositing organization: Institute of Genetics and Developmental Biology, Chinese Academy of Sciences. Publication: Functional RNA splitting drove the evolutionary emergence of type V CRISPR-Cas systems from transposons. Jin S, Zhu Z, Li Y, Zhang S, Liu Y, Li D, Li Y, Luo Y, Cheng Z, Zhao KT, Gao Q, Yang G, Li H, Liang R, Zhang R, Qiu JL, Zhang YE, Liu JG, Gao C. Cell. 2025 Sep 29:S0092-8674(25)01035-9. doi: 10.1016/j.cell.2025.09.004. PubMed 41027434.
Backbone
  Vector backbone: phU6
  Vector type: CRISPR
Growth in bacteria
  Bacterial resistance: Ampicillin, 100 μg/mL
  Growth temperature: 37°C
  Growth strain: DH5alpha
  Copy number: High Copy
Gene/Insert
  Gene/Insert name: LaTranC sgRNA
  gRNA/shRNA sequence: Unspecified
  Species: Synthetic
  Cloning method: Gibson Cloning
Terms and licenses: Academic/Nonprofit Terms; Industry Terms: Not Available to Industry
How to cite: phU6-LaTranC-sgRNA was a gift from Caixia Gao (Addgene plasmid # 246933 ; http://n2t.net/addgene:246933 ; RRID:Addgene_246933)
